Addgene plasmid #34998: Msx1
Depositing lab: Malin Parmar. Depositing organization: Lund University. Publication: Direct conversion of human fibroblasts to dopaminergic neurons. Pfisterer U, Kirkeby A, Torper O, Wood J, Nelander J, Dufour A, Bjorklund A, Lindvall O, Jakobsson J, Parmar M. Proc Natl Acad Sci U S A. 2011 Jun 21;108(25):10343-8. Epub 2011 Jun 6. 10.1073/pnas.1105135108 PubMed 21646515.
Backbone
  Vector backbone: pCCL-cppt-PGK-WPRE
  Backbone manufacturer: Malin Parmar
  Backbone size w/o insert (bp): 7041
  Vector type: Mammalian Expression, Lentiviral
Growth in bacteria
  Bacterial resistance: Ampicillin, 100 μg/mL
  Growth temperature: 37°C
  Growth strain: Stbl3
  Copy number: Unknown
Gene/Insert
  Gene/Insert name: Homeobox protein MSX-1 (alt name: Msx1)
  Species: M. musculus (mouse)
  Insert size (bp): 912
  GenBank ID: NT_039305.7
  Entrez Gene: Msx1 (a.k.a. Hox-7, Hox7, Hox7.1, msh)
  Cloning method: Restriction Enzyme; 5′ cloning site BamHI (not destroyed); 3′ cloning site SalI (not destroyed)
  Sequencing primers: 5′ TGAAGATGGCCGCGAAAC; 3′ GACCGCCAAGAGGAAAAGAGA
Terms and licenses: Academic/Nonprofit Terms; Industry Terms: Not Available to Industry
How to cite: Msx1 was a gift from Malin Parmar (Addgene plasmid # 34998 ; http://n2t.net/addgene:34998 ; RRID:Addgene_34998)
