[The description below was written by a language model from this plasmid's Addgene catalogue record and pLannotate feature annotations shown in this document.]
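Description:
Msx1 is a third-generation-style, self-inactivating HIV-1 lentiviral transfer plasmid built on the pCCL-cppt-PGK-WPRE backbone, carrying the mouse homeobox transcription factor Msx1 (also known as Hox7) for constitutive expression in mammalian cells. The full construct is about 8 kb. It is propagated in E. coli through a high-copy ColE1/pUC-type origin with ampicillin selection from the β-lactamase gene. Remnants of a pBluescript-type cloning vector are also annotated, including lac regulatory elements, a lacZα fragment, T3 and T7 promoters and an f1 origin.

The viral genome is transcribed in packaging cells from a CMV enhancer/promoter fused to a truncated 5' LTR, a chimeric arrangement that normally removes the need for Tat. Downstream lie the HIV-1 Ψ packaging signal with a gag fragment, the Rev response element for nuclear export of the unspliced genomic RNA, and the cPPT/CTS, which improves nuclear import and transduction efficiency. The internal expression cassette places the roughly 0.9 kb Msx1 coding sequence, cloned between BamHI and SalI sites, under the human PGK promoter. It is followed by a WPRE to enhance transcript stability and expression. No epitope tag, reporter or mammalian selection marker is annotated. The 3' LTR carries the ΔU3 deletion, so the integrated provirus lacks LTR promoter activity and Msx1 expression depends on PGK. An SV40 poly(A) signal and SV40 origin sit outside the viral unit.

The plasmid was deposited in connection with work on the direct conversion of human fibroblasts into dopaminergic neurons, where lentiviral vectors deliver candidate neural fate-determining transcription factors.
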