Features (pLannotate 1.2.2; 27 found; start..end, strand, type, name):
     27..131     +  promoter       AmpR promoter: bla
    132..992     +  CDS            AmpR: β-lactamase; bla; confers resistance to ampicillin, carbenicillin, and related antibiotics
   1163..1751    +  rep_origin     ori: high-copy-number ColE1/pMB1/pBR322/pUC origin of replication
   1934..2026    +  CDS            lacI (fragment): lac repressor; lacI; The lac repressor binds to the lac operator to inhibit transcription in E. coli. This inhibition can be relieved by adding lactose or isopropyl-β-D-thiogalactopyranoside (IPTG).
   2039..2060    +  protein_bind   CAP binding site: CAP binding activates transcription in the presence of cAMP. E. coli catabolite activator protein
   2075..2105    +  promoter       lac promoter: promoter for the E. coli lac operon
   2113..2129    +  protein_bind   lac operator: The lac repressor binds to the lac operator to inhibit transcription in E. coli. This inhibition can be relieved by adding lactose or isopropyl-β-D-thiogalactopyranoside (IPTG). lac repressor encoded by lacI
   2174..2192    +  promoter       T3 promoter: promoter for bacteriophage T3 RNA polymerase
   2293..2672    +  enhancer       CMV enhancer: human cytomegalovirus immediate early enhancer
   2673..2876    +  promoter       CMV promoter: human cytomegalovirus (CMV) immediate early promoter
   2891..3071    +  LTR            5' LTR (truncated): truncated 5' long terminal repeat (LTR) from HIV-1
   3115..3240    +  misc_feature   HIV-1 Ψ: packaging signal of human immunodeficiency virus type 1
   3224..3587    +  CDS            HIV-1 gag (fragment): gag protein from human immunodeficiency virus 1; gag
   3682..4018    +  ncRNA          RRE: Accession: RF00036 - HIV Rev response element
   4343..4443    +  CDS            Rev (fragment): human immunodeficiency virus 1 (HIV-1) Rev protein; rev; enhances nuclear export of unspliced and incompletely spliced viral mRNAs
   4462..4579    +  misc_feature   cPPT/CTS: central polypurine tract and central termination sequence of HIV-1
   4599..4622    -  misc_feature   MCS (fragment): pBluescript multiple cloning site
   4626..5136    +  promoter       hPGK promoter: human phosphoglycerate kinase 1 promoter
   5145..6053    +  CDS            Msx1: MSX1_MOUSE - Also known as Hox7, Hox7.1. Experimental evidence at protein level: Swiss-Prot protein existence level 1. Acts as a transcriptional repressor. May play a role in limb- pattern formation. Acts in cranofacial development and specifically in odontogenesis. From Mus musculus (Mouse).
   6063..6609    +  misc_feature   WPRE (fragment): woodchuck hepatitis virus posttranscriptional regulatory element
   6624..6692    +  CDS            nef (fragment): NEF_HV1Z2 - Experimental evidence at protein level: Swiss-Prot protein existence level 1. Extracellular Nef protein targets CD4(+) T-lymphocytes for apoptosis by interacting with CXCR4 surface receptors. From Human immunodeficiency virus type 1 group M subtype D (isolate Z2/CDC-Z34) (HIV-1).
   6694..6927    +  LTR            3' LTR (ΔU3): self-inactivating 3' long terminal repeat (LTR) from HIV-1
   6999..7120    +  polyA_signal   SV40 poly(A) signal: SV40 polyadenylation signal
   7139..7274    +  rep_origin     SV40 ori: SV40 origin of replication
   7307..7325    -  promoter       T7 promoter: promoter for bacteriophage T7 RNA polymerase
   7333..7488    +  CDS            lacZα (fragment): LacZα fragment of β-galactosidase; lacZ fragment
   7496..7951    +  rep_origin     f1 ori (sequence partly withheld): f1 bacteriophage origin of replication; arrow indicates direction of (+) strand synthesis
>Addgene plasmid #34998 | Msx1 | depositor full sequence | sequence record 42517 | Msx1 sequence 7953 bps
CAGGTGGCACTTTTCGGGGAAATGTGCGCGGAACCCCTATTTGTTTATTTTTCTAAATACATTCAAATAT
GTATCCGCTCATGAGACAATAACCCTGATAAATGCTTCAATAATATTGAAAAAGGAAGAGTATGAGTATT
CAACATTTCCGTGTCGCCCTTATTCCCTTTTTTGCGGCATTTTGCCTTCCTGTTTTTGCTCACCCAGAAA
CGCTGGTGAAAGTAAAAGATGCTGAAGATCAGTTGGGTGCACGAGTGGGTTACATCGAACTGGATCTCAA
CAGCGGTAAGATCCTTGAGAGTTTTCGCCCCGAAGAACGTTTTCCAATGATGAGCACTTTTAAAGTTCTG
CTATGTGGCGCGGTATTATCCCGTATTGACGCCGGGCAAGAGCAACTCGGTCGCCGCATACACTATTCTC
AGAATGACTTGGTTGAGTACTCACCAGTCACAGAAAAGCATCTTACGGATGGCATGACAGTAAGAGAATT
ATGCAGTGCTGCCATAACCATGAGTGATAACACTGCGGCCAACTTACTTCTGACAACGATCGGAGGACCG
AAGGAGCTAACCGCTTTTTTGCACAACATGGGGGATCATGTAACTCGCCTTGATCGTTGGGAACCGGAGC
TGAATGAAGCCATACCAAACGACGAGCGTGACACCACGATGCCTGTAGCAATGGCAACAACGTTGCGCAA
ACTATTAACTGGCGAACTACTTACTCTAGCTTCCCGGCAACAATTAATAGACTGGATGGAGGCGGATAAA
GTTGCAGGACCACTTCTGCGCTCGGCCCTTCCGGCTGGCTGGTTTATTGCTGATAAATCTGGAGCCGGTG
AGCGTGGGTCTCGCGGTATCATTGCAGCACTGGGGCCAGATGGTAAGCCCTCCCGTATCGTAGTTATCTA
CACGACGGGGAGTCAGGCAACTATGGATGAACGAAATAGACAGATCGCTGAGATAGGTGCCTCACTGATT
AAGCATTGGTAACTGTCAGACCAAGTTTACTCATATATACTTTAGATTGATTTAAAACTTCATTTTTAAT
TTAAAAGGATCTAGGTGAAGATCCTTTTTGATAATCTCATGACCAAAATCCCTTAACGTGAGTTTTCGTT
CCACTGAGCGTCAGACCCCGTAGAAAAGATCAAAGGATCTTCTTGAGATCCTTTTTTTCTGCGCGTAATC
TGCTGCTTGCAAACAAAAAAACCACCGCTACCAGCGGTGGTTTGTTTGCCGGATCAAGAGCTACCAACTC
TTTTTCCGAAGGTAACTGGCTTCAGCAGAGCGCAGATACCAAATACTGTCCTTCTAGTGTAGCCGTAGTT
AGGCCACCACTTCAAGAACTCTGTAGCACCGCCTACATACCTCGCTCTGCTAATCCTGTTACCAGTGGCT
GCTGCCAGTGGCGATAAGTCGTGTCTTACCGGGTTGGACTCAAGACGATAGTTACCGGATAAGGCGCAGC
GGTCGGGCTGAACGGGGGGTTCGTGCACACAGCCCAGCTTGGAGCGAACGACCTACACCGAACTGAGATA
CCTACAGCGTGAGCTATGAGAAAGCGCCACGCTTCCCGAAGGGAGAAAGGCGGACAGGTATCCGGTAAGC
GGCAGGGTCGGAACAGGAGAGCGCACGAGGGAGCTTCCAGGGGGAAACGCCTGGTATCTTTATAGTCCTG
TCGGGTTTCGCCACCTCTGACTTGAGCGTCGATTTTTGTGATGCTCGTCAGGGGGGCGGAGCCTATGGAA
AAACGCCAGCAACGCGGCCTTTTTACGGTTCCTGGCCTTTTGCTGGCCTTTTGCTCACATGTTCTTTCCT
GCGTTATCCCCTGATTCTGTGGATAACCGTATTACCGCCTTTGAGTGAGCTGATACCGCTCGCCGCAGCC
GAACGACCGAGCGCAGCGAGTCAGTGAGCGAGGAAGCGGAAGAGCGCCCAATACGCAAACCGCCTCTCCC
CGCGCGTTGGCCGATTCATTAATGCAGCTGGCACGACAGGTTTCCCGACTGGAAAGCGGGCAGTGAGCGC
AACGCAATTAATGTGAGTTAGCTCACTCATTAGGCACCCCAGGCTTTACACTTTATGCTTCCGGCTCGTA
TGTTGTGTGGAATTGTGAGCGGATAACAATTTCACACAGGAAACAGCTATGACCATGATTACGCCAAGCG
CGCAATTAACCCTCACTAAAGGGAACAAAAGCTGGAGCTGCAAGCTTGGCCATTGCATACGTTGTATCCA
TATCATAATATGTACATTTATATTGGCTCATGTCCAACATTACCGCCATGTTGACATTGATTATTGACTA
GTTATTAATAGTAATCAATTACGGGGTCATTAGTTCATAGCCCATATATGGAGTTCCGCGTTACATAACT
TACGGTAAATGGCCCGCCTGGCTGACCGCCCAACGACCCCCGCCCATTGACGTCAATAATGACGTATGTT
CCCATAGTAACGCCAATAGGGACTTTCCATTGACGTCAATGGGTGGAGTATTTACGGTAAACTGCCCACT
TGGCAGTACATCAAGTGTATCATATGCCAAGTACGCCCCCTATTGACGTCAATGACGGTAAATGGCCCGC
CTGGCATTATGCCCAGTACATGACCTTATGGGACTTTCCTACTTGGCAGTACATCTACGTATTAGTCATC
GCTATTACCATGGTGATGCGGTTTTGGCAGTACATCAATGGGCGTGGATAGCGGTTTGACTCACGGGGAT
TTCCAAGTCTCCACCCCATTGACGTCAATGGGAGTTTGTTTTGGCACCAAAATCAACGGGACTTTCCAAA
ATGTCGTAACAACTCCGCCCCATTGACGCAAATGGGCGGTAGGCGTGTACGGTGGGAGGTCTATATAAGC
AGAGCTCGTTTAGTGAACCGGGGTCTCTCTGGTTAGACCAGATCTGAGCCTGGGAGCTCTCTGGCTAACT
AGGGAACCCACTGCTTAAGCCTCAATAAAGCTTGCCTTGAGTGCTTCAAGTAGTGTGTGCCCGTCTGTTG
TGTGACTCTGGTAACTAGAGATCCCTCAGACCCTTTTAGTCAGTGTGGAAAATCTCTAGCAGTGGCGCCC
GAACAGGGACCTGAAAGCGAAAGGGAAACCAGAGCTCTCTCGACGCAGGACTCGGCTTGCTGAAGCGCGC
ACGGCAAGAGGCGAGGGGCGGCGACTGGTGAGTACGCCAAAAATTTTGACTAGCGGAGGCTAGAAGGAGA
GAGATGGGTGCGAGAGCGTCAGTATTAAGCGGGGGAGAATTAGATCGCGATGGGAAAAAATTCGGTTAAG
GCCAGGGGGAAAGAAAAAATATAAATTAAAACATATAGTATGGGCAAGCAGGGAGCTAGAACGATTCGCA
GTTAATCCTGGCCTGTTAGAAACATCAGAAGGCTGTAGACAAATACTGGGACAGCTACAACCATCCCTTC
AGACAGGATCAGAAGAACTTAGATCATTATATAATACAGTAGCAACCCTCTATTGTGTGCATCAAAGGAT
AGAGATAAAAGACACCAAGGAAGCTTTAGACAAGATAGAGGAAGAGCAAAACAAAAGTAAGACCACCGCA
CAGCAAGCGGCCGCTGATCTTCAGACCTGGAGGAGGAGATATGAGGGACAATTGGAGAAGTGAATTATAT
AAATATAAAGTAGTAAAAATTGAACCATTAGGAGTAGCACCCACCAAGGCAAAGAGAAGAGTGGTGCAGA
GAGAAAAAAGAGCAGTGGGAATAGGAGCTTTGTTCCTTGGGTTCTTGGGAGCAGCAGGAAGCACTATGGG
CGCAGCCTCAATGACGCTGACGGTACAGGCCAGACAATTATTGTCTGGTATAGTGCAGCAGCAGAACAAT
TTGCTGAGGGCTATTGAGGCGCAACAGCATCTGTTGCAACTCACAGTCTGGGGCATCAAGCAGCTCCAGG
CAAGAATCCTGGCTGTGGAAAGATACCTAAAGGATCAACAGCTCCTGGGGATTTGGGGTTGCTCTGGAAA
ACTCATTTGCACCACTGCTGTGCCTTGGAATGCTAGTTGGAGTAATAAATCTCTGGAACAGATTTGGAAT
CACACGACCTGGATGGAGTGGGACAGAGAAATTAACAATTACACAAGCTTAATACACTCCTTAATTGAAG
AATCGCAAAACCAGCAAGAAAAGAATGAACAAGAATTATTGGAATTAGATAAATGGGCAAGTTTGTGGAA
TTGGTTTAACATAACAAATTGGCTGTGGTATATAAAATTATTCATAATGATAGTAGGAGGCTTGGTAGGT
TTAAGAATAGTTTTTGCTGTACTTTCTATAGTGAATAGAGTTAGGCAGGGATATTCACCATTATCGTTTC
AGACCCACCTCCCAACCCCGAGGGGACCCGACAGGCCCGAAGGAATAGAAGAAGAAGGTGGAGAGAGAGA
CAGAGACAGATCCATTCGATTAGTGAACGGATCTCGACGGTATCGGTTAACTTTTAAAAGAAAAGGGGGG
ATTGGGGGGTACAGTGCAGGGGAAAGAATAGTAGACATAATAGCAACAGACATACAAACTAAAGAATTAC
AAAAACAAATTACAAAAATTCAAAATTTTATCGATCACGAGACTAGCCTCGAGAAGCTTGATATCGAATT
CCCACGGGGTTGGGGTTGCGCCTTTTCCAAGGCAGCCCTGGGTTTGCGCAGGGACGCGGCTGCTCTGGGC
GTGGTTCCGGGAAACGCAGCGGCGCCGACCCTGGGTCTCGCACATTCTTCACGTCCGTTCGCAGCGTCAC
CCGGATCTTCGCCGCTACCCTTGTGGGCCCCCCGGCGACGCTTCCTGCTCCGCCCCTAAGTCGGGAAGGT
TCCTTGCGGTTCGCGGCGTGCCGGACGTGACAAACGGAAGCCGCACGTCTCACTAGTACCCTCGCAGACG
GACAGCGCCAGGGAGCAATGGCAGCGCGCCGACCGCGATGGGCTGTGGCCAATAGCGGCTGCTCAGCGGG
GCGCGCCGAGAGCAGCGGCCGGGAAGGGGCGGTGCGGGAGGCGGGGTGTGGGGCGGTAGTGTGGGCCCTG
TTCCTGCCCGCGCGGTGTTCCGCATTCTGCAAGCCTCCGGAGCGCACGTCGGCAGTCGGCTCCCTCGTTG
ACCGAATCACCGACCTCTCTCCCCAGGGGGATCCATGGCCCCGGCTGCTGCTATGACTTCTTTGCCACTC
GGTGTCAAAGTGGAGGACTCCGCCTTCGCCAAGCCTGCTGGGGGAGGCGTTGGCCAAGCCCCCGGGGCTG
CTGCGGCCACCGCAACCGCCATGGGCACAGATGAGGAGGGGGCCAAGCCCAAAGTGCCCGCTTCACTCCT
GCCCTTCAGCGTGGAGGCCCTCATGGCCGATCACAGGAAGCCCGGGGCCAAGGAGAGCGTCCTGGTGGCC
TCCGAAGGGGCTCAGGCAGCGGGTGGCTCGGTGCAGCACTTGGGCACCCGGCCCGGGTCTCTGGGCGCCC
CGGATGCGCCCTCCTCGCCGCGGCCTCTCGGCCATTTCTCAGTCGGAGGACTCCTCAAGCTGCCAGAAGA
TGCTCTGGTGAAGGCCGAAAGCCCCGAGAAACTAGATCGGACCCCGTGGATGCAGAGTCCCCGCTTCTCC
CCGCCCCCAGCCAGACGGCTGAGTCCCCCAGCATGCACCCTACGCAAGCACAAGACCAACCGCAAGCCCA
GGACGCCTTTCACCACAGCTCAGCTGCTGGCTCTGGAGCGCAAGTTCCGCCAGAAGCAGTACCTGTCTAT
TGCCGAGCGCGCGGAATTCTCCAGCTCGCTCAGCCTCACCGAGACCCAGGTGAAGATCTGGTTCCAGAAC
CGTCGCGCTAAGGCCAAGAGACTGCAGGAGGCGGAGCTGGAGAAGCTGAAGATGGCCGCGAAACCCATGT
TGCCGCCTGCTGCCTTCGGCCTCTCTTTTCCTCTTGGCGGTCCTGCAGCGGTGGCTGCAGCTGCGGGCGC
CTCACTCTACAGTGCCTCTGGCCCTTTCCAGCGCGCCGCGCTGCCTGTAGCGCCCGTGGGACTCTACACC
GCCCATGTAGGCTACAGCATGTACCACCTGACTTAGGTCGACAATCAACCTCTGGATTACAAAATTTGTG
AAAGATTGACTGGTATTCTTAACTATGTTGCTCCTTTTACGCTATGTGGATACGCTGCTTTAATGCCTTT
GTATCATGCTATTGCTTCCCGTATGGCTTTCATTTTCTCCTCCTTGTATAAATCCTGGTTGCTGTCTCTT
TATGAGGAGTTGTGGCCCGTTGTCAGGCAACGTGGCGTGGTGTGCACTGTGTTTGCTGACGCAACCCCCA
CTGGTTGGGGCATTGCCACCACCTGTCAGCTCCTTTCCGGGACTTTCGCTTTCCCCCTCCCTATTGCCAC
GGCGGAACTCATCGCCGCCTGCCTTGCCCGCTGCTGGACAGGGGCTCGGCTGTTGGGCACTGACAATTCC
GTGGTGTTGTCGGGGAAGCTGACGTCCTTTCCATGGCTGCTCGCCTGTGTTGCCACCTGGATTCTGCGCG
GGACGTCCTTCTGCTACGTCCCTTCGGCCCTCAATCCAGCGGACCTTCCTTCCCGCGGCCTGCTGCCGGC
TCTAGAGCCTCTTCCGCGTCTTCGCCTTCCCGGGTCGAGCTCGGTACCTTTAAGACCAATGACTTACAAG
GCAGCTGTAGATCTTAGCCACTTTTTAAAAGAAAAGGGGGGACTGGAAGGGCTAATTCACTCCCAACGAA
GACAAGATCTGCTTTTTGCTTGTACTGGGTCTCTCTGGTTAGACCAGATCTGAGCCTGGGAGCTCTCTGG
CTAACTAGGGAACCCACTGCTTAAGCCTCAATAAAGCTTGCCTTGAGTGCTTCAAGTAGTGTGTGCCCGT
CTGTTGTGTGACTCTGGTAACTAGAGATCCCTCAGACCCTTTTAGTCAGTGTGGAAAATCTCTAGCAGTA
GTAGTTCATGTCATCTTATTATTCAGTATTTATAACTTGCAAAGAAATGAATATCAGAGAGTGAGAGGAA
CTTGTTTATTGCAGCTTATAATGGTTACAAATAAAGCAATAGCATCACAAATTTCACAAATAAAGCATTT
TTTTCACTGCATTCTAGTTGTGGTTTGTCCAAACTCATCAATGTATCTTATCATGTCTGGCTCTAGCTAT
CCCGCCCCTAACTCCGCCCAGTTCCGCCCATTCTCCGCCCCATGGCTGACTAATTTTTTTTATTTATGCA
GAGGCCGAGGCCGCCTCGGCCTCTGAGCTATTCCAGAAGTAGTGAGGAGGCTTTTTTGGAGGCCTAGGCT
TTTGCGTCGAGACGTACCCAATTCGCCCTATAGTGAGTCGTATTACGCGCGCTCACTGGCCGTCGTTTTA
CAACGTCGTGACTGGGAAAACCCTGGCGTTACCCAACTTAATCGCCTTGCAGCACATCCCCCTTTCGCCA
GCTGGCGTAATAGCGAAGAGGCCCGCACCGATCGCCCTTCCCAACAGTTGCGCAGCCTGAATGGCGAATG
GCGCG
[124 nt withheld, positions 7496-7619]
C
[91 nt withheld, positions 7621-7711]
A
[49 nt withheld, positions 7713-7761]
CCTTTGACGTTGGAGTCCACGTTCTTT
[37 nt withheld, positions 7789-7825]
ACCCTATCTCGGTCTATTCTTTTGATTTATAAGGGATTTTGCCGATTTCGGCCTATTGGTTAAAAAATGA
GCTGATTTAACAAAAATTTAACGCGAATTTTAACAAAATATTAACGTTTACAATTTCC
