>Addgene plasmid #34998 | Msx1 | addgene partial sequence | sequence record 43879 | WPRE-R 5'-CATAGCGTAAAAGGAGCAACA-3'
ATCCAGAGGTTGATTGTCGACCTAAGTCAGGTGGTACATGCTGTAGCCTACATGGGCGGTGTAGAGTCCC
ACGGGCGCTACAGGCAGCGCGGCGCGCTGGAAAGGGCCAGAGGCACTGTAGAGTGAGGCGCCCGCAGCTG
CAGCCACCGCTGCAGGACCGCCAAGAGGAAAAGAGAGGCCGAAGGCAGCAGGCGGCAACATGGGTTTTGC
GGCCATCTTCAGCTTCTCCAGCTCCGCCTCCTGCAGTCTCTTGGCCTTAGCGCGACGGTTCTGGAACCAG
ATCTTCACCTGGGTCTCGGTGAGGCTGAGCGAGCTGGAGAATTCCGCGCGCTCGGCAATAGACAGGTACT
GCTTCTGGCGGAACTTGCGCTCCAGAGCCAGCAGCTGAGCTGTGGTGAAAGGCGTCCTGGGCTTGCGGTT
GGTCTTGTGCTTGCGTAGGGTGCATGCTGGGGGACTCAGCCGTCTGGCTGGGGGCGGGGAGAAGCGGGGA
CTCTGCATCCACGGGGTCCGATCTAGTTTCTCGGGGCTTTCGGCCTTCACCAGAGCATCTTCTGGCAGCT
TGAGGAGTCCTCCGACTGAGAAATGGCCGAGAGGCCGCGGCGAGGAGGGCGCATCCGGGGCGCCCAGAGA
CCCGGGCCGGGTGCCCAAGTGCTGCACCGAGCCACCCGCTGCCTGAGCCCCTTCGGAGGCCACCAGGACG
CTCTCCTTGGCCCCGGGCTTCCTGTGATCGGCCATGAGGGCCTCCACGCTGAAGGGCAGGAGTGAAGCGG
GCACTTTGGG
